Addgene plasmid #34251: KHBD00096
Depositing lab: Bart Deplancke. Depositing organization: Swiss Federal Institute of Technology (EPFL). Publication: Automated protein-DNA interaction screening of Drosophila regulatory elements. Korneel Hens, Jean-Daniel Feuz, Alina Isakova, Antonina Lagovitina, Andreas Massouras, Julien Bryois, Patrick Callaerts, Susan E. Celniker, Bart Deplancke. Nat Methods. 2011 Oct 30;8(12):1065-70. 10.1038/nmeth.1763 PubMed 22037703.
Backbone
  Vector backbone: pDONR221
  Backbone manufacturer: Invitrogen
  Backbone size w/o insert (bp): 2536
  Vector type: Gateway Donor Vector
Growth in bacteria
  Bacterial resistance: Kanamycin, 50 μg/mL
  Growth temperature: 37°C
  Growth strain: DH5alpha
  Copy number: High Copy
Gene/Insert
  Gene/Insert name: CG2655 (alt names: FBgn0011276; HLH3B; Helix loop helix protein 3B)
  Species: D. melanogaster (fly)
  Insert size (bp): 1128
  Entrez Gene: HLH3B (a.k.a. Dmel_CG2655, CG2655, Dmel\CG2655, DroSCL, EG:155E2.2, HLH3b, bHLHa20)
  Cloning method: Gateway Cloning
  Sequencing primers: 5′ M13F; 3′ M13R
Terms and licenses: Academic/Nonprofit Terms; Industry Terms: Not Available to Industry
Depositor comments: Please note that the ORFs in this collection were cloned open-ended (without a stop codon).
How to cite: KHBD00096 was a gift from Bart Deplancke (Addgene plasmid # 34251 ; http://n2t.net/addgene:34251 ; RRID:Addgene_34251)
