[The description below was written by a language model from this plasmid's Addgene catalogue record.]
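Description:
KHBD00096 is a Gateway clone built in the pDONR221 donor vector backbone (Invitrogen), carrying the open reading frame of the Drosophila melanogaster gene CG2655, also known as HLH3B or Helix loop helix protein 3B. The insert is listed as 1128 bp in a backbone of 2536 bp once the Gateway cassette has been replaced. The plasmid is maintained in E. coli as a high-copy plasmid under kanamycin selection. No feature table accompanies the record, so the origin of replication and the exact attachment sites are not itemised. A pDONR221-derived clone made by Gateway recombination normally has its insert flanked by attL sites, and M13 forward and reverse primer sites are recorded for sequencing across the insert.

As an entry-type clone, the construct has no promoter intended to drive expression of the ORF, and the record lists no tags or reporters. It serves as a shuttle: the HLH3B coding sequence can be moved by LR recombination into any compatible destination vector, which then supplies the promoter, fusion partners and host-specific elements. The depositor notes that ORFs in this collection were cloned open-ended, without a stop codon, so the coding sequence can be fused in frame to C-terminal tags or domains supplied by a destination vector, as well as to N-terminal ones. The plasmid belongs to a collection of Drosophila clones associated with a study on automated protein–DNA interaction screening of fly regulatory elements. This fits its use as a source of a helix-loop-helix protein ORF for building fusion constructs for such binding assays, although the record does not specify which destination vectors were used.
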