>Addgene plasmid #34251 | KHBD00096 | depositor partial sequence | sequence record 40818 | KHBD00096 sequence 1128 bps
ATGGCCTGGCTACCGAGCAGCTCGAACGGAGCGGATAACGCGGACGAACGGAGCACCGCCTCGAGCGGAT
CCTCCGGCCACAGCCAGACCAACGAGTCACCGCGATCCGGGCACCTGAACGGTAATGGTAGCATGCGGGA
CACTGCCGCTGGCAGGCATCCGCCCGCCCTGCTCCGACATGCCACGCCCCACCTGCAGCCCAAGACGGAG
TCCATATCCGATGGAGACGGTGACGCGGAGCTTTCCGACTTCTCGCTCAACGACACGGAGGAGGACGAGG
AGGATCTTCGCGATTACATCGTTCTGAATGGCAACCAGGCGGATGCGAATCGCTCACTGTCCAGTTCGCC
GCGCAGTCACTCCCGCAACGGACTGCTGACCGCGCCGGCCAGCTCCGGAAGCTCAGTCGGCGGTAGCGGC
GGTGGTGGAGGCAATGGCTCCGGCGGCAATGCATCCAGTGGCGGCGGCAGCGGCGTAGGAGCCACCGGCG
GTGTGCGCAAGGTGTTCACCAACACAAGGGAGCGATGGCGCCAGCAGAACGTGTCCGGTGCCTTTGCAGA
GCTGCGCAAGCTGGTGCCCACACATCCGCCGGACAAGAAGCTATCGAAGAACGAGATCCTGCGCTCGGCC
ATTAAGTACATTAAGCTGCTGACGGGCATCCTCGAGTGGCAGCAGCGGCAGGCGCCCTCGCATCCGATCA
GGGCTCAAATGGAGCCGAACAACAACGACAATAGGATGGCCAATGGCCATGCGGCGGACGGGGAGAATCT
GGAGAATCCAGATGTTCCGCCTGTACGGCACATCAAGTGTGAACGCACCGACGGGCAGATGCACAGGAAT
GGCATTGGGCACGGACATGCCAACGGAAACGCTGGCAACGACCTGCTGATGATTGCCCCGGGAGCCGTTG
TCAAAAGCGAGCTTCTCCTGGAGTCTACACTCCCACTTGGGCATCCGTTAAACGGCCCACCCCTGCCGTT
GACCACTGCTCCGCTGGCCATGGCCGAGACTCAGCGAATCAGTGGCACCGTATCCGGTGTAAAATCGGCC
AGCGGACGGAGTAGCAAGCGACGCCTCAAGCCGGAAGGCGGAGCCACCGATCTCAGTCTGGGCAAACGGC
GCAGGACG
