>Addgene plasmid #34251 | KHBD00096 | addgene partial sequence | sequence record 41882 | M13-Rev 5'-CAGGAAACAGCTATGACC-3'
ATTTTATTTTGACTGATAGTGACCTGTTCGTTGCAACAAATTGATAAGCAATGCTTTCTTATAATGCCAA
CTTTGTACAAGAAAGTTGGCAACGTCCTGCGCCGTTTGCCCAGACTGAGATCGGTGGCTCCGCCTTCCGG
CTTGAGGCGTCGCTTGCTACTCCGTCCGCTGGCCGATTTTACACCGGATACGGTGCCACTGATTCGCTGA
GTCTCGGCCATGGCCAGCGGAGCAGTGGTCAACGGCAGGGGTGGGCCGTTTAACGGATGCCCAAGTGGGA
GTGTAGACTCCAGGAGAAGCTCGCTTTTGACAACGGCTCCCGGGGCAATCATCAGCAGGTCGTTGCCAGC
GTTTCCGTTGGCATGTCCGTGCCCAATGCCATTCCTGTGCATCTGCCCGTCGGTGCGTTCACACTTGATG
TGCCGTACAGGCGGAACATCTGGATTCTCCAGATTCTCCCCGTCCGCCGCATGGCCATTGGCCATCCTAT
TGTCGTTGTTGTTCGGCTCCATTTGAGCCCTGATCGGATGCGAGGGCGCCTGCCGCTGCTGCCACTCGAG
GATGCCCGTCAGCAGCTTAATGTACTTAATGGCCGAGCGCAGGATCTCGTTCTTCGATAGCTTCTTGTCC
GGCGGATGTGTGGGCACCAGCTTGCGCAGCTCTGCAAAGGCACCGGACACGTTCTGCTGGCGCCATCGCT
CCCTTGTGTTGGTGAACACCTTGCGCACACCGCCGGTGGCTCCTACGCCGCTGCCGCCGCCACTGGATGC
ATTGCCGCCGGAGCCATTGCCTCCACCACCGCCGCTACCGCCGACTGAGC
